Addgene plasmid #116688: pHAGE-STK19-D89N
Purpose: Lentiviral expression of STK19 D89N
Depositing lab: Gordon Mills & Kenneth Scott. Depositing organization: Baylor College of Medicine. Publication: Systematic Functional Annotation of Somatic Mutations in Cancer. Ng PK, Li J, Jeong KJ, Shao S, Chen H, Tsang YH, Sengupta S, Wang Z, Bhavana VH, Tran R, Soewito S, Minussi DC, Moreno D, Kong K, Dogruluk T, Lu H, Gao J, Tokheim C, Zhou DC, Johnson AM, Zeng J, Ip CKM, Ju Z, Wester M, Yu S, Li Y, Vellano CP, Schultz N, Karchin R, Ding L, Lu Y, Cheung LWT, Chen K, Shaw KR, Meric-Bernstam F, Scott KL, Yi S, Sahni N, Liang H, Mills GB. Cancer Cell. 2018 Mar 12;33(3):450-462.e10. doi: 10.1016/j.ccell.2018.01.021. PubMed 29533785.
Backbone
  Vector backbone: pHAGE
  Vector type: Lentiviral
Growth in bacteria
  Bacterial resistance: Ampicillin, 100 μg/mL
  Growth temperature: 37°C
  Growth strain: Stbl3
  Copy number: High Copy
Gene/Insert
  Gene/Insert name: STK19
  Species: H. sapiens (human)
  Mutation: D89N
  Entrez Gene: STK19 (a.k.a. D6S60, D6S60E, G11, HLA-RP1, RP1)
  Cloning method: Gateway Cloning
Terms and licenses: Academic/Nonprofit Terms; Industry Terms: Not Available to Industry
How to cite: pHAGE-STK19-D89N was a gift from Gordon Mills & Kenneth Scott (Addgene plasmid # 116688 ; http://n2t.net/addgene:116688 ; RRID:Addgene_116688)
