[The description below was written by a language model from this plasmid's Addgene catalogue record and the feature table of its GenBank file.]
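Description:
pHAGE-STK19-D89N is a 9.7 kb HIV-1-based lentiviral expression plasmid built on the pHAGE backbone and carrying human STK19 with the D89N substitution. It is maintained in E. coli through a high-copy ColE1/pUC-type origin and selected with ampicillin via the bla gene. The catalogue lists a recombination-deficient strain (Stbl3) as host, as is usual for LTR-containing plasmids. The viral portion runs from a full-length HIV-1 LTR at the upstream end (auto-annotated as a 3' LTR although it occupies the 5' position) to a U3-deleted, self-inactivating 3' LTR. It includes the Psi packaging signal, the Rev response element for nuclear export of the genomic RNA, and the cPPT/CTS, which aids nuclear import in transduced cells. No packaging or envelope genes are annotated, so these would have to be supplied in trans.

Within the provirus, the human EF-1α promoter with its first intron drives constitutive expression of the insert. The STK19 D89N open reading frame is not annotated as a feature, but it corresponds to the roughly 1.1 kb interval between the attB1 and attB2 sites left by Gateway cloning. Downstream lie short T3 and T7 promoter sequences, an attB4 site and a V5 epitope tag. The record does not state whether the V5 tag is fused in frame to the insert. An EMCV IRES then directs translation of EGFP from the same transcript, so transduced cells can be tracked by fluorescence, and a WPRE enhances transcript expression. The plasmid comes from a study on the systematic functional annotation of somatic cancer mutations, where it serves to stably express this STK19 variant in mammalian cells.
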