LOCUS       Exported 9704 bp ds-DNA circular SYN 13-MAY-2021
DEFINITION  Lentiviral expression of STK19 D89N.
ACCESSION   .
VERSION     .
KEYWORDS    pHAGE-STK19-D89N
SOURCE      synthetic DNA construct
  ORGANISM  synthetic DNA construct
REFERENCE   1 (bases 1 to 9704)
  AUTHORS   Ng PK, Li J, Jeong KJ, Shao S, Chen H, Tsang YH, Sengupta S, Wang Z,
            Bhavana VH, Tran R, Soewito S, Minussi DC, Moreno D, Kong K,
            Dogruluk T, Lu H, Gao J, Tokheim C, Zhou DC, Johnson AM, Zeng J, Ip
            CKM, Ju Z, Wester M, Yu S, Li Y, Vellano CP, Schultz N, Karchin R,
            Ding L, Lu Y, Cheung LWT, Chen K, Shaw KR, Meric-Bernstam F, Scott
            KL, Yi S, Sahni N, Liang H, Mills GB
  TITLE     Systematic Functional Annotation of Somatic Mutations in Cancer.
  JOURNAL   Cancer Cell. 2018 Mar 12;33(3):450-462.e10. doi:
            10.1016/j.ccell.2018.01.021.
  PUBMED    29533785
REFERENCE   2 (bases 1 to 9704)
  AUTHORS   .
  TITLE     Direct Submission
  JOURNAL   Exported May 13, 2021 from SnapGene Server 1.1.58
            http://www.snapgene.com
FEATURES             Location/Qualifiers
     source          1..9704
                     /organism="synthetic DNA construct"
                     /mol_type="other DNA"
     LTR             1..634
                     /label=3' LTR
                     /note="3' long terminal repeat (LTR) from HIV-1"
     misc_feature    681..806
                     /label=HIV-1 Psi
                     /note="packaging signal of human immunodeficiency virus
                     type 1"
     misc_feature    1303..1536
                     /label=RRE
                     /note="The Rev response element (RRE) of HIV-1 allows for
                     Rev-dependent mRNA export from the nucleus to the
                     cytoplasm."
     CDS             1721..1765
                     /codon_start=1
                     /product="antigenic peptide corresponding to amino acids
                     655 to 669 of the HIV envelope protein gp41 (Lutje Hulsik
                     et al., 2013)"
                     /label=gp41 peptide
                     /note="recognized by the 2H10 single-chain llama nanobody"
                     /translation="KNEQELLELDKWASL"
     misc_feature    2058..2175
                     /label=cPPT/CTS
                     /note="central polypurine tract and central termination
                     sequence of HIV-1"
     promoter        2223..3401
                     /label=EF-1-alpha promoter
                     /note="strong constitutive promoter for human elongation
                     factor EF-1-alpha"
     intron          2454..3392
                     /label=EF-1-alpha intron A
                     /note="intron upstream of the start codon of human
                     EF-1-alpha"
     primer_bind     3349..3369
                     /label=EF1a-F
                     /note="Human elongation factor-1a promoter, forward primer"
     protein_bind    3421..3445
                     /gene="mutant version of attB"
                     /label=attB1
                     /bound_moiety="BP Clonase(TM)"
                     /note="recombination site for the Gateway(R) BP reaction"
     protein_bind    complement(4544..4568)
                     /gene="mutant version of attB"
                     /label=attB2
                     /bound_moiety="BP Clonase(TM)"
                     /note="recombination site for the Gateway(R) BP reaction"
     promoter        4576..4594
                     /label=T3 promoter
                     /note="promoter for bacteriophage T3 RNA polymerase"
     primer_bind     complement(4619..4638)
                     /label=T7
                     /note="T7 promoter, forward primer"
     promoter        complement(4620..4638)
                     /label=T7 promoter
                     /note="promoter for bacteriophage T7 RNA polymerase"
     protein_bind    complement(4644..4664)
                     /gene="mutant version of attB"
                     /label=attB4
                     /bound_moiety="BP Clonase(TM)"
                     /note="core recombination site for the Gateway(R) BP
                     reaction"
     CDS             4718..4759
                     /codon_start=1
                     /product="epitope tag from simian virus 5"
                     /label=V5 tag
                     /translation="GKPIPNPLLGLDST"
     misc_feature    4780..5347
                     /label=IRES
                     /note="internal ribosome entry site (IRES) of the
                     encephalomyocarditis virus (EMCV)"
     misc_feature    4797..5349
                     /label=IRES
                     /note="internal ribosome entry site (IRES) of the
                     encephalomyocarditis virus (EMCV)"
     primer_bind     complement(4941..4958)
                     /label=IRES reverse
                     /note="IRES internal ribosome entry site, reverse primer.
                     Also called pCDH-rev"
     primer_bind     5168..5187
                     /label=IRES-F
                     /note="IRES internal ribosome entry site, forward primer"
     CDS             5361..6080
                     /codon_start=1
                     /product="the original enhanced GFP (Yang et al., 1996)"
                     /label=EGFP
                     /note="mammalian codon-optimized"
                     /translation="MVSKGEELFTGVVPILVELDGDVNGHKFSVSGEGEGDATYGKLTL
                     KFICTTGKLPVPWPTLVTTLTYGVQCFSRYPDHMKQHDFFKSAMPEGYVQERTIFFKDD
                     GNYKTRAEVKFEGDTLVNRIELKGIDFKEDGNILGHKLEYNYNSHNVYIMADKQKNGIK
                     VNFKIRHNIEDGSVQLADHYQQNTPIGDGPVLLPDNHYLSTQSALSKDPNEKRDHMVLL
                     EFVTAAGITLGMDELYK"
     CDS             5361..6077
                     /codon_start=1
                     /product="enhanced GFP"
                     /label=EGFP
                     /translation="MVSKGEELFTGVVPILVELDGDVNGHKFSVSGEGEGDATYGKLTL
                     KFICTTGKLPVPWPTLVTTLTYGVQCFSRYPDHMKQHDFFKSAMPEGYVQERTIFFKDD
                     GNYKTRAEVKFEGDTLVNRIELKGIDFKEDGNILGHKLEYNYNSHNVYIMADKQKNGIK
                     VNFKIRHNIEDGSVQLADHYQQNTPIGDGPVLLPDNHYLSTQSALSKDPNEKRDHMVLL
                     EFVTAAGITLGMDELYK"
     primer_bind     complement(5406..5427)
                     /label=EGFP-N
                     /note="EGFP, reverse primer"
     primer_bind     complement(5667..5686)
                     /label=EXFP-R
                     /note="For distinguishing EGFP variants, reverse primer"
     primer_bind     6014..6035
                     /label=EGFP-C
                     /note="EGFP, forward primer"
     misc_feature    6094..6682
                     /label=WPRE
                     /note="woodchuck hepatitis virus posttranscriptional
                     regulatory element"
     primer_bind     complement(6147..6167)
                     /label=WPRE-R
                     /note="WPRE, reverse primer"
     CDS             complement(6565..6576)
                     /codon_start=1
                     /product="Factor Xa recognition and cleavage site"
                     /label=Factor Xa site
                     /translation="IEGR"
     LTR             6757..6990
                     /label=3' LTR (Delta-U3)
                     /note="self-inactivating 3' long terminal repeat (LTR) from
                     HIV-1"
     primer_bind     complement(7109..7127)
                     /label=pBRforEco
                     /note="pBR322 vectors, upsteam of EcoRI site, forward
                     primer"
     promoter        7195..7299
                     /gene="bla"
                     /label=AmpR promoter
     CDS             7300..8160
                     /codon_start=1
                     /gene="bla"
                     /product="beta-lactamase"
                     /label=AmpR
                     /note="confers resistance to ampicillin, carbenicillin, and
                     related antibiotics"
                     /translation="MSIQHFRVALIPFFAAFCLPVFAHPETLVKVKDAEDQLGARVGYI
                     ELDLNSGKILESFRPEERFPMMSTFKVLLCGAVLSRVDAGQEQLGRRIHYSQNDLVEYS
                     PVTEKHLTDGMTVRELCSAAITMSDNTAANLLLTTIGGPKELTAFLHNMGDHVTRLDRW
                     EPELNEAIPNDERDTTMPVAMATTLRKLLTGELLTLASRQQLIDWMEADKVAGPLLRSA
                     LPAGWFIADKSGAGERGSRGIIAALGPDGKPSRIVVIYTTGSQATMDERNRQIAEIGAS
                     LIKHW"
     primer_bind     complement(7518..7537)
                     /label=Amp-R
                     /note="Ampicillin resistance gene, reverse primer"
     rep_origin      8331..8919
                     /direction=RIGHT
                     /label=ori
                     /note="high-copy-number ColE1/pMB1/pBR322/pUC origin of
                     replication"
     primer_bind     8820..8839
                     /label=pBR322ori-F
                     /note="pBR322 origin, forward primer"
     primer_bind     9073..9090
                     /label=L4440
                     /note="L4440 vector, forward primer"
     primer_bind     9182..9201
                     /label=SV40pro-F
                     /note="SV40 promoter/origin, forward primer"
     protein_bind    9330..9351
                     /label=CAP binding site
                     /bound_moiety="E. coli catabolite activator protein"
                     /note="CAP binding activates transcription in the presence
                     of cAMP."
     promoter        9366..9396
                     /label=lac promoter
                     /note="promoter for the E. coli lac operon"
     protein_bind    9404..9420
                     /label=lac operator
                     /bound_moiety="lac repressor encoded by lacI"
                     /note="The lac repressor binds to the lac operator to
                     inhibit transcription in E. coli. This inhibition can be
                     relieved by adding lactose or
                     isopropyl-beta-D-thiogalactopyranoside (IPTG)."
     primer_bind     9409..9431
                     /label=M13/pUC Reverse
                     /note="In lacZ gene"
     primer_bind     9428..9444
                     /label=M13 rev
                     /note="common sequencing primer, one of multiple similar
                     variants"
     primer_bind     9428..9444
                     /label=M13 Reverse
                     /note="In lacZ gene. Also called M13-rev"
     primer_bind     9494..9513
                     /label=EBV-rev
                     /note="SV40 polyA terminator, reverse primer"
ORIGIN
        1 tggaagggct aattcactcc caaagaagac aagatatcct tgatctgtgg atctaccaca
       61 cacaaggcta cttccctgat tagcagaact acacaccagg gccaggggtc agatatccac
      121 tgacctttgg atggtgctac aagctagtac cagttgagcc agataaggta gaagaggcca
      181 ataaaggaga gaacaccagc ttgttacacc ctgtgagcct gcatgggatg gatgacccgg
      241 agagagaagt gttagagtgg aggtttgaca gccgcctagc atttcatcac gtggcccgag
      301 agctgcatcc ggagtacttc aagaactgct gatatcgagc ttgctacaag ggactttccg
      361 ctggggactt tccagggagg cgtggcctgg gcgggactgg ggagtggcga gccctcagat
      421 cctgcatata agcagctgct ttttgcctgt actgggtctc tctggttaga ccagatctga
      481 gcctgggagc tctctggcta actagggaac ccactgctta agcctcaata aagcttgcct
      541 tgagtgcttc aagtagtgtg tgcccgtctg ttgtgtgact ctggtaacta gagatccctc
      601 agaccctttt agtcagtgtg gaaaatctct agcagtggcg cccgaacagg gacttgaaag
      661 cgaaagggaa accagaggag ctctctcgac gcaggactcg gcttgctgaa gcgcgcacgg
      721 caagaggcga ggggcggcga ctggtgagta cgccaaaaat tttgactagc ggaggctaga
      781 aggagagaga tgggtgcgag agcgtcagta ttaagcgggg gagaattaga tcgcgatggg
      841 aaaaaattcg gttaaggcca gggggaaaga aaaaatataa attaaaacat atagtatggg
      901 caagcaggga gctagaacga ttcgcagtta atcctggcct gttagaaaca tcagaaggct
      961 gtagacaaat actgggacag ctacaaccat cccttcagac aggatcagaa gaacttagat
     1021 cattatataa tacagtagca accctctatt gtgtgcatca aaggatagag ataaaagaca
     1081 ccaaggaagc tttagacaag atagaggaag agcaaaacaa aagtaagacc accgcacagc
     1141 aagcggccgg ccgctgatct tcagacctgg aggaggagat atgagggaca attggagaag
     1201 tgaattatat aaatataaag tagtaaaaat tgaaccatta ggagtagcac ccaccaaggc
     1261 aaagagaaga gtggtgcaga gagaaaaaag agcagtggga ataggagctt tgttccttgg
     1321 gttcttggga gcagcaggaa gcactatggg cgcagcgtca atgacgctga cggtacaggc
     1381 cagacaatta ttgtctggta tagtgcagca gcagaacaat ttgctgaggg ctattgaggc
     1441 gcaacagcat ctgttgcaac tcacagtctg gggcatcaag cagctccagg caagaatcct
     1501 ggctgtggaa agatacctaa aggatcaaca gctcctgggg atttggggtt gctctggaaa
     1561 actcatttgc accactgctg tgccttggaa tgctagttgg agtaataaat ctctggaaca
     1621 gatttggaat cacacgacct ggatggagtg ggacagagaa attaacaatt acacaagctt
     1681 aatacactcc ttaattgaag aatcgcaaaa ccagcaagaa aagaatgaac aagaattatt
     1741 ggaattagat aaatgggcaa gtttgtggaa ttggtttaac ataacaaatt ggctgtggta
     1801 tataaaatta ttcataatga tagtaggagg cttggtaggt ttaagaatag tttttgctgt
     1861 actttctata gtgaatagag ttaggcaggg atattcacca ttatcgtttc agacccacct
     1921 cccaaccccg aggggacccg acaggcccga aggaatagaa gaagaaggtg gagagagaga
     1981 cagagacaga tccattcgat tagtgaacgg atctcgacgg tatcgccgaa ttcacaaatg
     2041 gcagtattca tccacaattt taaaagaaaa ggggggattg gggggtacag tgcaggggaa
     2101 agaatagtag acataatagc aacagacata caaactaaag aattacaaaa acaaattaca
     2161 aaaattcaaa attttcgggt ttattacagg gacagcagag atccagtttg gactagtcgt
     2221 gaggctccgg tgcccgtcag tgggcagagc gcacatcgcc cacagtcccc gagaagttgg
     2281 ggggaggggt cggcaattga accggtgcct agagaaggtg gcgcggggta aactgggaaa
     2341 gtgatgtcgt gtactggctc cgcctttttc ccgagggtgg gggagaaccg tatataagtg
     2401 cagtagtcgc cgtgaacgtt ctttttcgca acgggtttgc cgccagaaca caggtaagtg
     2461 ccgtgtgtgg ttcccgcggg cctggcctct ttacgggtta tggcccttgc gtgccttgaa
     2521 ttacttccac ctggctgcag tacgtgattc ttgatcccga gcttcgggtt ggaagtgggt
     2581 gggagagttc gaggccttgc gcttaaggag ccccttcgcc tcgtgcttga gttgaggcct
     2641 ggcctgggcg ctggggccgc cgcgtgcgaa tctggtggca ccttcgcgcc tgtctcgctg
     2701 ctttcgataa gtctctagcc atttaaaatt tttgatgacc tgctgcgacg ctttttttct
     2761 ggcaagatag tcttgtaaat gcgggccaag atctgcacac tggtatttcg gtttttgggg
     2821 ccgcgggcgg cgacggggcc cgtgcgtccc agcgcacatg ttcggcgagg cggggcctgc
     2881 gagcgcggcc accgagaatc ggacgggggt agtctcaagc tggccggcct gctctggtgc
     2941 ctggcctcgc gccgccgtgt atcgccccgc cctgggcggc aaggctggcc cggtcggcac
     3001 cagttgcgtg agcggaaaga tggccgcttc ccggccctgc tgcagggagc tcaaaatgga
     3061 ggacgcggcg ctcgggagag cgggcgggtg agtcacccac acaaaggaaa agggcctttc
     3121 cgtcctcagc cgtcgcttca tgtgactcca cggagtaccg ggcgccgtcc aggcacctcg
     3181 attagttctc gagcttttgg agtacgtcgt ctttaggttg gggggagggg ttttatgcga
     3241 tggagtttcc ccacactgag tgggtggaga ctgaagttag gccagcttgg cacttgatgt
     3301 aattctcctt ggaatttgcc ctttttgagt ttggatcttg gttcattctc aagcctcaga
     3361 cagtggttca aagttttttt cttccatttc aggtgtcgtg aagcggccct gcagatatca
     3421 acaagtttgt acaaaaaagc aggcaccatg caaaagtggt tttctgcttt cgatgatgca
     3481 atcattcagc gacagtggcg ggcaaacccc tcccggggcg ggggaggtgt gagcttcacg
     3541 aaggaggttg acaccaacgt ggccaccggc gcccctccac gccgccaacg agtccccggg
     3601 cgtgcgtgcc cttggaggga gccaatccgc ggccggcgtg gggcccggcc tggcggaggt
     3661 gatgctggag ggacgcccgg ggagaccgta cgtcactgct ctgcgccgga aaaccctatt
     3721 ttcaggttct cttccctcca ttcctacccc ttccccggta ccataaaatc ccgggatatg
     3781 agctggaaga ggcatcacct gatcccggag acctttggag ttaagaggcg gcggaagcga
     3841 gggcctgtgg agtcggatcc tcttcggggt gagccagggt cggcgcgcgc ggctgtctca
     3901 gaactcatgc agctgttccc gcgaggcctg tttgaggacg cgctgccgcc catcgtgctg
     3961 aggagccagg tgtacagcct tgtgcctgac aggaccgtgg ccgaccggca gctgaaggag
     4021 cttcaagagc agggggagat cagaatcgtc cagctgggct tcgacttgga tgcccatgga
     4081 attatcttca ctgaggacta caggaccaga gtcctcaagg cctgtgatgg ccgaccgtat
     4141 gctggggcag tgcagaaatt tctagcttca gtacttccag cctgtgggga ccttagtttc
     4201 cagcaggacc aaatgacaca gacctttggc ttcagggact cagaaatcac gcatctggtg
     4261 aatgctggag tcctcaccgt ccgagatgct gggagctggt ggctagctgt gcctggagct
     4321 gggagattca tcaagtactt tgttaaaggg cgccaggctg tccttagcat ggtccggaag
     4381 gcaaagtacc gggaactgct cctatcagag ctcctgggcc ggcgggcgcc tgtcgtggtg
     4441 cggcttggcc tcacctacca tgtgcacgac ctcattgggg cccagctagt ggactgcatc
     4501 tctaccactt caggaaccct cctccgcctg ccagagacat agaacccagc tttcttgtac
     4561 aaagtggtga tatccaatta accctcacta aaggtgtagt gtttagagta agttattacc
     4621 ctatagtgag tcgtattacc acccaacttt tctatacaaa gtggttgata tccagcacag
     4681 tggcggccgc tcgagtctag agggcccgcg gttcgaaggt aagcctatcc ctaaccctct
     4741 cctcggtctc gattctacgc gtaccggtta gtaatgagat ccctcccccc cccctaacgt
     4801 tactggccga agccgcttgg aataaggccg gtgtgcgttt gtctatatgt tattttccac
     4861 catattgccg tcttttggca atgtgagggc ccggaaacct ggccctgtct tcttgacgag
     4921 cattcctagg ggtctttccc ctctcgccaa aggaatgcaa ggtctgttga atgtcgtgaa
     4981 ggaagcagtt cctctggaag cttcttgaag acaaacaacg tctgtagcga ccctttgcag
     5041 gcagcggaac cccccacctg gcgacaggtg cctctgcggc caaaagccac gtgtataaga
     5101 tacacctgca aaggcggcac aaccccagtg ccacgttgtg agttggatag ttgtggaaag
     5161 agtcaaatgg ctctcctcaa gcgtattcaa caaggggctg aaggatgccc agaaggtacc
     5221 ccattgtatg ggatctgatc tggggcctcg gtgcacatgc tttacatgtg tttagtcgag
     5281 gttaaaaaaa cgtctaggcc ccccgaacca cggggacgtg gttttccttt gaaaaacacg
     5341 atgataatat ggccacacat atggtgagca agggcgagga gctgttcacc ggggtggtgc
     5401 ccatcctggt cgagctggac ggcgacgtaa acggccacaa gttcagcgtg tccggcgagg
     5461 gcgagggcga tgccacctac ggcaagctga ccctgaagtt catctgcacc accggcaagc
     5521 tgcccgtgcc ctggcccacc ctcgtgacca ccctgaccta cggcgtgcag tgcttcagcc
     5581 gctaccccga ccacatgaag cagcacgact tcttcaagtc cgccatgccc gaaggctacg
     5641 tccaggagcg caccatcttc ttcaaggacg acggcaacta caagacccgc gccgaggtga
     5701 agttcgaggg cgacaccctg gtgaaccgca tcgagctgaa gggcatcgac ttcaaggagg
     5761 acggcaacat cctggggcac aagctggagt acaactacaa cagccacaac gtctatatca
     5821 tggccgacaa gcagaagaac ggcatcaagg tgaacttcaa gatccgccac aacatcgagg
     5881 acggcagcgt gcagctcgcc gaccactacc agcagaacac ccccatcggc gacggccccg
     5941 tgctgctgcc cgacaaccac tacctgagca cccagtccgc cctgagcaaa gaccccaacg
     6001 agaagcgcga tcacatggtc ctgctggagt tcgtgaccgc cgccgggatc actctcggca
     6061 tggacgagct gtacaagtaa atcgatagat cctaatcaac ctctggatta caaaatttgt
     6121 gaaagattga ctggtattct taactatgtt gctcctttta cgctatgtgg atacgctgct
     6181 ttaatgcctt tgtatcatgc tattgcttcc cgtatggctt tcattttctc ctccttgtat
     6241 aaatcctggt tgctgtctct ttatgaggag ttgtggcccg ttgtcaggca acgtggcgtg
     6301 gtgtgcactg tgtttgctga cgcaaccccc actggttggg gcattgccac cacctgtcag
     6361 ctcctttccg ggactttcgc tttccccctc cctattgcca cggcggaact catcgccgcc
     6421 tgccttgccc gctgctggac aggggctcgg ctgttgggca ctgacaattc cgtggtgttg
     6481 tcggggaaat catcgtcctt tccttggctg ctcgcctgtg ttgccacctg gattctgcgc
     6541 gggacgtcct tctgctacgt cccttcggcc ctcaatccag cggaccttcc ttcccgcggc
     6601 ctgctgccgg ctctgcggcc tcttccgcgt cttcgccttc gccctcagac gagtcggatc
     6661 tccctttggg ccgcctcccc gcctgagatc ctttaagacc aatgacttac aaggcagctg
     6721 tagatcttag ccacttttta aaagaaaagg ggggactgga agggctaatt cactcccaac
     6781 gaagacaaga tctgcttttt gcttgtactg ggtctctctg gttagaccag atctgagcct
     6841 gggagctctc tggctaacta gggaacccac tgcttaagcc tcaataaagc ttgccttgag
     6901 tgcttcaagt agtgtgtgcc cgtctgttgt gtgactctgg taactagaga tccctcagac
     6961 ccttttagtc agtgtggaaa atctctagca gtagtagttc atgtcatctt attattcagt
     7021 atttataact tgcaaagaaa tgaatatcag agagtgagag gcccgggtta attaaggaaa
     7081 gggctagatc attcttgaag acgaaagggc ctcgtgatac gcctattttt ataggttaat
     7141 gtcatgataa taatggtttc ttagacgtca ggtggcactt ttcggggaaa tgtgcgcgga
     7201 acccctattt gtttattttt ctaaatacat tcaaatatgt atccgctcat gagacaataa
     7261 ccctgataaa tgcttcaata atattgaaaa aggaagagta tgagtattca acatttccgt
     7321 gtcgccctta ttcccttttt tgcggcattt tgccttcctg tttttgctca cccagaaacg
     7381 ctggtgaaag taaaagatgc tgaagatcag ttgggtgcac gagtgggtta catcgaactg
     7441 gatctcaaca gcggtaagat ccttgagagt tttcgccccg aagaacgttt tccaatgatg
     7501 agcactttta aagttctgct atgtggcgcg gtattatccc gtgttgacgc cgggcaagag
     7561 caactcggtc gccgcataca ctattctcag aatgacttgg ttgagtactc accagtcaca
     7621 gaaaagcatc ttacggatgg catgacagta agagaattat gcagtgctgc cataaccatg
     7681 agtgataaca ctgcggccaa cttacttctg acaacgatcg gaggaccgaa ggagctaacc
     7741 gcttttttgc acaacatggg ggatcatgta actcgccttg atcgttggga accggagctg
     7801 aatgaagcca taccaaacga cgagcgtgac accacgatgc ctgtagcaat ggcaacaacg
     7861 ttgcgcaaac tattaactgg cgaactactt actctagctt cccggcaaca attaatagac
     7921 tggatggagg cggataaagt tgcaggacca cttctgcgct cggcccttcc ggctggctgg
     7981 tttattgctg ataaatctgg agccggtgag cgtgggtctc gcggtatcat tgcagcactg
     8041 gggccagatg gtaagccctc ccgtatcgta gttatctaca cgacggggag tcaggcaact
     8101 atggatgaac gaaatagaca gatcgctgag ataggtgcct cactgattaa gcattggtaa
     8161 ctgtcagacc aagtttactc atatatactt tagattgatt taaaacttca tttttaattt
     8221 aaaaggatct aggtgaagat cctttttgat aatctcatga ccaaaatccc ttaacgtgag
     8281 ttttcgttcc actgagcgtc agaccccgta gaaaagatca aaggatcttc ttgagatcct
     8341 ttttttctgc gcgtaatctg ctgcttgcaa acaaaaaaac caccgctacc agcggtggtt
     8401 tgtttgccgg atcaagagct accaactctt tttccgaagg taactggctt cagcagagcg
     8461 cagataccaa atactgttct tctagtgtag ccgtagttag gccaccactt caagaactct
     8521 gtagcaccgc ctacatacct cgctctgcta atcctgttac cagtggctgc tgccagtggc
     8581 gataagtcgt gtcttaccgg gttggactca agacgatagt taccggataa ggcgcagcgg
     8641 tcgggctgaa cggggggttc gtgcacacag cccagcttgg agcgaacgac ctacaccgaa
     8701 ctgagatacc tacagcgtga gctatgagaa agcgccacgc ttcccgaagg gagaaaggcg
     8761 gacaggtatc cggtaagcgg cagggtcgga acaggagagc gcacgaggga gcttccaggg
     8821 ggaaacgcct ggtatcttta tagtcctgtc gggtttcgcc acctctgact tgagcgtcga
     8881 tttttgtgat gctcgtcagg ggggcggagc ctatggaaaa acgccagcaa cgcggccttt
     8941 ttacggttcc tggccttttg ctggcctttt gctcacatgt tctttcctgc gttatcccct
     9001 gattctgtgg ataaccgtat taccgccttt gagtgagctg ataccgctcg ccgcagccga
     9061 acgaccgagc gcagcgagtc agtgagcgag gaagcggaag agcgcccaat acgcaaaccg
     9121 cctctccccg cgcgttggcc gattcattaa tgcagcaagc tcatggctga ctaatttttt
     9181 ttatttatgc agaggccgag gccgcctcgg cctctgagct attccagaag tagtgaggag
     9241 gcttttttgg aggcctaggc ttttgcaaaa agctccccgt ggcacgacag gtttcccgac
     9301 tggaaagcgg gcagtgagcg caacgcaatt aatgtgagtt agctcactca ttaggcaccc
     9361 caggctttac actttatgct tccggctcgt atgttgtgtg gaattgtgag cggataacaa
     9421 tttcacacag gaaacagcta tgacatgatt acgaatttca caaataaagc atttttttca
     9481 ctgcattcta gttgtggttt gtccaaactc atcaatgtat cttatcatgt ctggatcaac
     9541 tggataactc aagctaacca aaatcatccc aaacttccca ccccataccc tattaccact
     9601 gccaattacc tgtggtttca tttactctaa acctgtgatt cctctgaatt attttcattt
     9661 taaagaaatt gtatttgtta aatatgtact acaaacttag tagt
//
