>Addgene plasmid #116688 | pHAGE-STK19-D89N | depositor partial sequence | sequence record 219563 | insert
ATGCAAAAGTGGTTTTCTGCTTTCGATGATGCAATCATTCAGCGACAGTGGCGGGCAAACCCCTCCCGGG
GCGGGGGAGGTGTGAGCTTCACGAAGGAGGTTGACACCAACGTGGCCACCGGCGCCCCTCCACGCCGCCA
ACGAGTCCCCGGGCGTGCGTGCCCTTGGAGGGAGCCAATCCGCGGCCGGCGTGGGGCCCGGCCTGGCGGA
GGTGATGCTGGAGGGACGCCCGGGGAGACCGTACGTCACTGCTCTGCGCCGGAAAACCCTATTTTCAGGT
TCTCTTCCCTCCATTCCTACCCCTTCCCCGGTACCATAAAATCCCGGGATATGAGCTGGAAGAGGCATCA
CCTGATCCCGGAGACCTTTGGAGTTAAGAGGCGGCGGAAGCGAGGGCCTGTGGAGTCGGATCCTCTTCGG
GGTGAGCCAGGGTCGGCGCGCGCGGCTGTCTCAGAACTCATGCAGCTGTTCCCGCGAGGCCTGTTTGAGG
ACGCGCTGCCGCCCATCGTGCTGAGGAGCCAGGTGTACAGCCTTGTGCCTGACAGGACCGTGGCCGACCG
GCAGCTGAAGGAGCTTCAAGAGCAGGGGGAGATCAGAATCGTCCAGCTGGGCTTCGACTTGGATGCCCAT
GGAATTATCTTCACTGAGGACTACAGGACCAGAGTCCTCAAGGCCTGTGATGGCCGACCGTATGCTGGGG
CAGTGCAGAAATTTCTAGCTTCAGTACTTCCAGCCTGTGGGGACCTTAGTTTCCAGCAGGACCAAATGAC
ACAGACCTTTGGCTTCAGGGACTCAGAAATCACGCATCTGGTGAATGCTGGAGTCCTCACCGTCCGAGAT
GCTGGGAGCTGGTGGCTAGCTGTGCCTGGAGCTGGGAGATTCATCAAGTACTTTGTTAAAGGGCGCCAGG
CTGTCCTTAGCATGGTCCGGAAGGCAAAGTACCGGGAACTGCTCCTATCAGAGCTCCTGGGCCGGCGGGC
GCCTGTCGTGGTGCGGCTTGGCCTCACCTACCATGTGCACGACCTCATTGGGGCCCAGCTAGTGGACTGC
ATCTCTACCACTTCAGGAACCCTCCTCCGCCTGCCAGAGACATGA
